>Addgene plasmid #37703 | pUASP YFP Rab7 DN | addgene partial sequence | sequence record 65083 | EGFP-C 5'-CATGGTCCTGCTGGAGTTCGTG-3'
TCTCGGCATGGACGAGCTGTACAAGTCCGGACTCAGATCTCGAGCTCAAGCTTCGAATTCTGCAGTCGAC
GGTACCGCGGGCCCGGGATCATCAACAAGTTTGTACAAAAAAGCAGGCTTAATGTCCGGACGTAAGAAAT
CCCTACTGAAAGTCATCATTCTGGGCGACAGCAGTGTGGGCAAGAACTCTCTGATGAATCAGTATGTAAA
CAAACGCTTCTCCAACCAATACAAAGCCACGATCGGAGCTGATTTCTGCACGAAAGAGGTGGTGGTCAAC
GACCGAGTGGTCACAATGCAGATCTGGGACACTGCTGGTCAGGAACGCTTCCAGTCGCTTGGAGTGGCGT
TTTACCGCGGAGCCGACTGCTGCGTGCTTGTCTACGATGTGACGGCGCCGAACTCGTTCAAGAATCTCGA
CTCCTGGCGCGACGAGTTCCTCATACAGGCCAGTCCACGAGACCCCGATCACTTCCCCTTCGTTGTGTTG
GGCAATAAGGTGGATTTGGACAACCGCCAGGTGTCCACGCGTCGAGCGCAGCAATGGTGCCAATCTAAGA
ACGATATACCCTACTACGAAACGTCCGCCAAGGAGGGCATCAACGTGGAGATGGCGTTTCAAGTTATAGC
CAAGAATGCGTTAGAGTTGGAGGCGGAGGCTGAAGTTATCAACGATTTCCCCGATCAGATTACCTTGGGC
TCGCAAAACAATCGTCCTGGCAATCCTGACAACTGTCAGTGCTAAAACCCAGCTTTCTTGTACAAAGTGG
TTGATGATCCTCTAGAGTCGACCTCGAACGTTAACGTTAACGTAACGTTAACTCGAGGAGCTTGATAACA
TTATACCTAAACCCATGGTCAAGAGTAAACATTTCTGCCTTTGAAGTTGAGAACACAATTAAGCATCCCC
TGGTTAAACCTGACATTCATACTTGTTAATAGCGCC
