[The description below was written by a language model from this plasmid's Addgene catalogue record.]
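Description:
pUASP YFP Rab7 DN is a Drosophila expression plasmid built on the pUASP backbone (about 9.9 kb without the insert) and designed for GAL4-dependent expression of a tagged, dominant-negative form of the fly small GTPase Rab7. It is propagated in E. coli under ampicillin selection. The record gives no feature table and lists copy number as unknown, so the bacterial origin, any fly transformation marker and any transposon elements in the backbone are not documented here.

The insert is the Drosophila melanogaster Rab7 coding sequence (CG5915) carrying a T22N substitution, annotated as dominant negative. Substitutions of this type in Rab GTPases generally favour the inactive, GDP-bound state and interfere with activation of the endogenous protein. The open reading frame was introduced by Gateway recombination and is fused in frame to a YFP supplied by the backbone at the N terminus, so the mutant protein can be followed by fluorescence. The promoter field is recorded as GAL4, which in a UAS-type vector means that transcription depends on upstream activating sequences bound by the yeast GAL4 transcription factor. Expression therefore occurs only in cells or tissues where a GAL4 driver is supplied, giving spatial and temporal control in the binary GAL4/UAS system.

The plasmid belongs to a collection of tagged Drosophila Rab constructs. It is suited to tissue-specific disruption of Rab7 function, a GTPase generally associated with late endosomal and lysosomal trafficking, while visualising the localisation of the mutant protein.
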