Addgene plasmid #37703: pUASP YFP Rab7 DN
Depositing lab: Matthew Scott. Depositing organization: Stanford University. Publication: Thirty-one flavors of Drosophila rab proteins. Zhang J, Schulze KL, Hiesinger PR, Suyama K, Wang S, Fish M, Acar M, Hoskins RA, Bellen HJ, Scott MP. Genetics. 2007 Jun;176(2):1307-22. Epub 2007 Apr 3. 10.1534/genetics.106.066761 PubMed 17409086.
Backbone
  Vector backbone: pUASP
  Backbone size w/o insert (bp): 9939
  Vector type: Insect Expression ; Drosophila
Growth in bacteria
  Bacterial resistance: Ampicillin, 100 μg/mL
  Growth temperature: 37°C
  Growth strain: Top10
  Copy number: Unknown
Gene/Insert
  Gene/Insert name: Rab7
  Species: D. melanogaster (fly)
  Mutation: T22N (dominant negative)
  Entrez Gene: Rab7 (a.k.a. Dmel_CG5915, AAF56218, CG5915, DRAB7, DRab7, Dm Rab7, DmRab7, Dmel\CG5915, Drab7, O76742, RAB7, Rab-7, Rab-r7, Rab7A, dRab7, drab7, rab7)
  Promoter: GAL4
  Tag / fusion protein: YFP (N terminal on backbone)
  Cloning method: Gateway Cloning
  Sequencing primers: 5′ EGFP-C; 3′ pUASp-3 5'-AGGTTTAACCAGGGGATGCT
Terms and licenses: Academic/Nonprofit Terms; Industry Terms: Not Available to Industry
How to cite: pUASP YFP Rab7 DN was a gift from Matthew Scott (Addgene plasmid # 37703 ; http://n2t.net/addgene:37703 ; RRID:Addgene_37703)
